>Addgene plasmid #49865 | pAW8ENdeI-cyEGFP-6XDSR | depositor full sequence | sequence record 74363 | pAW8ENdeI-cyEGFP-6XDSR sequence 9123 bps
CAAAAAGTTAGGTGTAACAGAAAATCATGAAACTATGATTTCTAATTTATATATTGGAGGATTTTCTCTA
AAAAAAAAAATACAACAAATAAAAAACACTCAATGACCTGACCATTTGATGGAGTTTAAGTCAATACCTT
CTTGAACCATTTCCCATAATGGTGAAAGTTCCCTCAAGAATTTTACTCTGTCAGAAACGGCCTTAACGAC
GTAGTCGATCCGGACGATGGCCAACCTTCCAATTCATTAAATCGAGTCCTCCATCAGATGATTTACAAGG
TTTTGCATAGAATCCCTAAGTAAGAGAAGTTGTTAGTGATTTCTTCAAGTTTACTAAAATTTACATACAA
ATGGATGATCTCTTCTCCATTGTTTCCTTTCTTCTTGCAAACGCGTTTTACAAAGAGATGACATGCTATT
TTCTGATTATTTTTTTCTATAGTTTTCTATTTTGTACGTCCTTGGGAGTCCGAAATGTAAAATCGGGGTA
TGGTTAGTAGCGGCAGCGTTCATTATGGTATATAAAAGATAAAAAGTAGGGGCAAGCGAGACAGAATGGG
ATACAAGGGCATCGTCTATAATTATAGCTAAAAATTGTATTTTAATTTGTATTTTTTGTAATTTTATTTC
TCATTGTTTTACTTAAAATGAATGCGAATTAGAGAAAACTTCAACGAAATGTCAAAATAAGCTCAGCAAA
ATATACAATTTTAGGGAAAGCGATCAGCAACTTATTCTCCGGTGTAGATTCTTTTTCTTCATAAATTCCA
ACAATGTAACTGCCAATTGATTTTTCTCTAGATGCTAATAAATTGAAACTAATGAATATAATAACACAGG
TTTTGATAAATTGTAAACTCTTACTCAAAAAAAGAATGTTAAAACTAATTTAACCTTTTTATAAAGGCTC
ATGGCGTTAAAGAGGATAGTAAAAATTCTACAATTTTTTAATTTAATGTCACAATTGTCTTGCGAATATA
ATTCTATTAATTTTCGCTAACTGCTGTTTTAGTACTATTACTTTCAATATGCCTTATATGCAACTTTAAT
TCATGAAGAATGCAATATTTTTGCAATCTTTCTTGTACTGAGCGCTTTTTATCATTTAGTACTCATTATT
TAATTTTTCAGTAAAGGGCAATAAATAAATTTGTAGAAGATGCAATGTAATCTCCTCTATCCTTTTGCTC
ATGTTTATGAGTATACCTAGTCTAGAAAGGCTTGTATTTAAAATATTATTCAATAAAAATTCACAATTTT
TACGACATGTGCTACCATTCACTTAACTTCCTGATTATAAAATTGGTTCGTTTATACTAATTACTTAAGT
ACCTTTAACTAAACAAAATGCCTATATATATATTAATTTACAATGAGTGTCAGATAAGTCACTATGTCCG
AGTGGTTAAGGAGTTAGACTCGCCATCGATGGTATGGTGCACTCTCAGTACAATCTGCTCTGATGCCGCA
TAGTTAAGCCAGCCCCGACACCCGCCAACACCCGCTGACGCGCCCTGACGGGCTTGTCTGCTCCCGGCAT
CCGCTTACAGACAAGCTGTGACCGTCTCCGGGAGCTGCATGTGTCAGAGGTTTTCACCGTCATCACCGAA
ACGCGCGAGACGAAAGGGCCTCGTGATACGCCTATTTTTATAGGTTAATGTCATGATAATAATGGTTTCT
TAGACGTCAGGTGGCACTTTTCGGGGAAATGTGCGCGGAACCCCTATTTGTTTATTTTTCTAAATACATT
CAAATATGTATCCGCTCATGAGACAATAACCCTGATAAATGCTTCAATAATATTGAAAAAGGAAGAGTAT
GAGTATTCAACATTTCCGTGTCGCCCTTATTCCCTTTTTTGCGGCATTTTGCCTTCCTGTTTTTGCTCAC
CCAGAAACGCTGGTGAAAGTAAAAGATGCTGAAGATCAGTTGGGTGCACGAGTGGGTTACATCGAACTGG
ATCTCAACAGCGGTAAGATCCTTGAGAGTTTTCGCCCCGAAGAACGTTTTCCAATGATGAGCACTTTTAA
AGTTCTGCTATGTGGCGCGGTATTATCCCGTATTGACGCCGGGCAAGAGCAACTCGGTCGCCGCATACAC
TATTCTCAGAATGACTTGGTTGAGTACTCACCAGTCACAGAAAAGCATCTTACGGATGGCATGACAGTAA
GAGAATTATGCAGTGCTGCCATAACCATGAGTGATAACACTGCGGCCAACTTACTTCTGACAACGATCGG
AGGACCGAAGGAGCTAACCGCTTTTTTGCACAACATGGGGGATCATGTAACTCGCCTTGATCGTTGGGAA
CCGGAGCTGAATGAAGCCATACCAAACGACGAGCGTGACACCACGATGCCTGTAGCAATGGCAACAACGT
TGCGCAAACTATTAACTGGCGAACTACTTACTCTAGCTTCCCGGCAACAATTAATAGACTGGATGGAGGC
GGATAAAGTTGCAGGACCACTTCTGCGCTCGGCCCTTCCGGCTGGCTGGTTTATTGCTGATAAATCTGGA
GCCGGTGAGCGTGGGTCTCGCGGTATCATTGCAGCACTGGGGCCAGATGGTAAGCCCTCCCGTATCGTAG
TTATCTACACGACGGGGAGTCAGGCCACTATGGATGAACGAAATAGACAGATCGCTGAGATAGGTGCCTC
ACTGATTAAGCATTGGTAACTGTCAGACCAAGTTTACTCATATATACTTTAGATTGATTTAAAACTTCAT
TTTTAATTTAAAAGGATCTAGGTGAAGATCCTTTTTGATAATCTCATGACCAAAATCCCTTAACGTGAGT
TTTCGTTCCACTGAGCGTCAGACCCCGTAGAAAAGATCAAAGGATCTTCTTGAGATCCTTTTTTTCTGCG
CGTAATCTGCTGCTTGCAAACAAAAAAACCACCGCTACCAGCGGTGGTTTGTTTGCCGGATCAAGAGCTA
CCAACTCTTTTTCCGAAGGTAACTGGCTTCAGCAGAGCGCAGATACCAAATACTGTTCTTCTAGTGTAGC
CGTAGTTAGGCCACCACTTCAAGAACTCTGTAGCACCGCCTACATACCTCGCTCTGCTAATCCTGTTACC
AGTGGCTGCTGCCAGTGGCGATAAGTCGTGTCTTACCGGGTTGGACTCAAGACGATAGTTACCGGATAAG
GCGCAGCGGTCGGGCTGAACGGGGGGTTCGTGCACACAGCCCAGCTTGGAGCGAACGACCTACACCGAAC
TGAGATACCTACAGCGTGAGCTATGAGAAAGCGCCACGCTTCCCGAAGGGAGAAAGGCGGACAGGTATCC
GGTAAGCGGCAGGGTCGGAACAGGAGAGCGCACGAGGGAGCTTCCAGGGGGAAACGCCTGGTATCTTTAT
AGTCCTGTCGGGTTTCGCCACCTCTGACTTGAGCGTCGATTTTTGTGATGCTCGTCAGGGGGGCGGAGCC
TATGGAAAAACGCCAGCAACGCGGCCTTTTTACGGTTCCTGGCCTTTTGCTGGCCTTTTGCTCACATGTT
CTTTCCTGCGTTATCCCCTGATTCTGTGGATAACCGTATTACCGCCTTTGAGTGAGCTGATACCGCTCGC
CGCAGCCGAACGACCGAGCGCAGCGAGTCAGTGAGCGAGGAAGCGGAAGAGCGCCCAATACGCAAACCGC
CTCTCCCCGCGCGTTGGCCGATTCATTAATGCAGCTGGCACGACAGGTTTCCCGACTGGAAAGCGGGCAG
TGAGCGCAACGCAATTAATGTGAGTTAGCTCACTCATTAGGCACCCCAGGCTTTACACTTTATGCTTCCG
GCTCGTATGTTGTGTGGAATTGTGAGCGGATAACAATTTCACACAGGAAACAGCTATGACCATGATTACG
CCAAGCTTATAACTTCGTATAGCATACATTATACGAAGTTATTGCTAGCCGTTTTCTTCAATTACTAAAT
TAGAACTAATTCAATCATATGCTGGCATGCGGAGAGCTCGGAGTCGACGAGACTAGTACTGGTTCTACAG
GATCAACCGGCTCCACGGGGTCGATGGGTAGATCTATGTCTAAAGGTGAAGAATTATTCACTGGTGTTGT
CCCAATTTTGGTTGAATTAGATGGTGATGTTAATGGTCACAAATTTTCTGTCTCCGGTGAAGGTGAAGGT
GATGCTACTTACGGTAAATTGACCTTAAAATTTATTTGTACTACTGGTAAATTGCCAGTTCCATGGCCAA
CCTTAGTCACTACTTTAACTTATGGTGTTCAATGTTTTTCTAGATACCCAGATCACATGAAACAACATGA
CTTTTTCAAGTCTGCCATGCCAGAAGGTTATGTTCAAGAAAGAACTATTTTTTTCAAAGATGACGGTAAC
TACAAGACCAGAGCTGAAGTCAAGTTTGAAGGTGATACCTTAGTTAATAGAATCGAATTAAAAGGTATTG
ATTTTAAAGAAGATGGTAACATTTTAGGTCACAAATTGGAATACAACTATAACTCTCACAATGTTTACAT
CATGGCTGACAAACAAAAGAATGGTATCAAAGTTAACTTCAAAATTAGACACAACATTGAAGATGGTTCT
GTTCAATTAGCTGACCATTATCAACAAAATACTCCAATTGGTGATGGTCCAGTCTTGTTACCAGACAACC
ATTACTTATCCACTCAATCTGCCTTATCCAAAGATCCAAACGAAAAGAGAGACCACATGGTCTTGTTAGA
ATTTGTTACTGCTGCTGGTATTACCCATGGTATGGATGAATTGTACAAATAAAGATCTTTAAACTCCGTA
TTAAACCCATTCTTAAACAGAACTTTAAACGGCAGGTTAAACGTAATGTTAAACCCCGGGATAACTTCGT
ATATGGTATTATATACGAAGTTATGAATTCACTGGCCGTCGTTTTACAACGTCGTGACTGGGAAAACCCT
GGCGTTACCCAACTTAATCGCCTTGCAGCACATCCCCCTTTCGCCAGCTGGCGTAATAGCGAAGAGGCCC
GCACCGATCGCCCTTCCCAACAGTTGCGCAGCCTGAATGGCGAATGGCGCCTGATGCGGTATTTTCTCCT
TACGCATCTGTGCGGTATTTCACACCGCATACCATCGTCCGGATCAATGAAGTAGATGAGTTTACTACCT
GTATATACTTTTTTTTTTGTCAAAGTCACTTTTATGGCATTTCCATGTTGAAGGATTAGCCACAGCACTA
AATTTTCAGCGTATGATTGCTTTTAAATATTTAATTTTCATCGTTTTTTAATTAATATTCAAAACGATTT
AATGCCTTCTACATCTGAAGTCAAGCTCATAGACTCGGGTTGGGTAGCTAAAACTACATCTAACACGAAG
GGGTATAGCCTTCTTAAAGTATACTCATGTATAAACGTTTTGGGTTCATATTTTTGGGCCACGTGGTTTA
TAAAAATTCTTAACTACACCACTCGGTATCCCGCACCCGTCTACGTTTCTACGATTTCGAGCTAATATTG
AGTAAAGTGATTAGCAAAAAAAATAAAAGTACTCGTTGTCGGAGATCAAGAATTTTTCTATTATCTCATC
TAAACCACTTTCTAAAAGCGAAAAACAAAATCGTAATATGCAGCTTGAATGGGCTTCCATAGTTTGAAAG
AAAAACCCTAGCAGTACTGGCAAGGGAGACATTCCTTTTACCTGGCTAATCGCCATCTTCCAGCAGGCGC
ACCATTGCCCCTGTTTCACTATCCAGGTTACGGATATAGTTCATGACAATATTTACATTGGTCCAGCCAC
CAGCTTGCATGATCTCCGGTATTGAAACTCCAGCGCGGGCCATATCTCGCGCGGCTCCGACACGGGCACT
GTGTCCAGACCAGGCCAGGTATCTCTGACCAGAGTCATCCTTAGCGCCGTAAATCAATCGATGAGTTGCT
TCAAAAATCCCTTCCAGGGCGCGAGTTGATAGCTGGCTGGTGGCAGATGGCGCGGCAACACCATTTTTTC
TGACCCGGCAAAACAGGTAGTTATTCGGATCATCAGCTACACCAGAGACGGAAATCCATCGCTCGACCAG
TTTAGTTACCCCCAGGCTAAGTGCCTTCTCTACACCTGCGGTGCTAACCAGCGTTTTCGTTCTGCCAATA
TGGATTAACATTCTCCCACCGTCAGTACGTGAGATATCTTTAACCCTGATCCTGGCAATTTCGGCTATAC
GTAACAGGGTGTTATAAGCAATCCCCAGAAATGCCAGATTACGTATATCCTGGCAGCGATCGCTATTTTC
CATGAGTGAACGAACCTGGTCGAAATCAGTGCGTTCGAACGCTAGAGCCTGTTTTGCACGTTCACCGGCA
TCAACGTTTTCTTTTCGGATCCGCCGCATAACCAGTGAAACAGCATTGCTGTCACTTGGTCGTGGCAGCC
CGGACCGACGATGAAGCATGTTTAGCTGGCCCAAATGTTGCTGGATAGTTTTTACTGCCAGACCGCGCGC
CTGAAGATATAGAAGATAATCGCGAACATCTTCAGGTTCTGCGGGAAACCATTTCCGGTTATTCAACTTG
CACCATGCCGCCCACGACCGGCAAACGGACAGAAGCATTTTCCAGGTATGCTCAGAAAACGCCTGGCGAT
CCCTGAACATGTCCATCAGGTTCTTGCGAACCTCATCACTCGTTGCATCGACCGGTAACTTTTAGATTAA
CATTTGTTTAAATATGAAATTAGGCAATGTAACATACTGCAGGCAAATTTTGGTGTACGGTAAGTAAATT
GGACATAAGATTTAACAAAGCGACTATAAGTCAGAAAGTGAGAATGAGATTGAAATAATTAATTCAACTT
ATTCAATTGATGATATGCCAGGATTCCTCTTCCTTTATCTTCAATGTTTCGATTAACAGGTCCATTATCC
GGTTTTTAGTTTCGCTGCACATTGCCGAATGACAATCGGATTCCTTTAAGCTATGCTTTTGCCCTGTTTT
CTCTCCCCAGTAATCGTTGGGTGACTGAACCATCCAGTAGCCGAGAGTTACGTTTTTCCTGATTTAATAA
ATATCCATATCTATTTGTCTCGTGGTGTTTTACAGCAACTAACCGAAATTACTATTTTGCATCATCCAAC
CATAAAGAGACAACAATAATTCTAGAAAACATATAACAAGTGTTTTTTTCTATTTACGTCTCATACGCAA
AGTCCACTTTACCATGTTTTGGAAACTTGTACCCAACCATTCATTTTTCGATTTTGTAATGAGGCTCTTT
TCTTCTAACAATCATTGAGGTCATTATCATGTGTCCTCACCTATTGTTTAAATTGAGGCTTGCGCTATTC
CCAAAATTGTGGGTATTATTTTCATATATCAGTATCTGCAATTTCGGTTCAACTCCGGAAGCTCGGTACC
CAACTGTGGGAATACTCAGGTATCGTAAGATGCAAGAGTTCGAATCTCTTAGCAACCATTATTTTTTTTC
TCTCAACATAACGAGAACACACAGGGGCGCTATCGCACAGAATCAAATTCGATGACTGGAAATTTTTTGT
TAATTTCAGAGGTCGCCTGACGCATATACCTTTTTCAACTGAAAAATTGGGAGAAAAAGGAAAGGTGAGA
GCGCCGGAACCGGCTTTTCATATAGAATAGAGAAGCGTTCATGACTAAATGCTTGCATCACAATACTTGA
AGTTGACAATATTATTTAAGGACCTATTGTTTTTTCCAATAGGTGGTTAGCAATCGTCTTACTTTCTAAC
TTTTCTTACCTTTTACATTTCAGCAATATATATATATATATATATATATATTTCAAGGATATACCATTGT
AATGTCTGCCCCTAAGAAGATCGTCGTTTTGCCAGGTGACCACGTTGGTCAAGAAATCACAGCCGAAGCC
ATTAAGGTTCTTAAAGCTATTTCTGATGTTCGTTCCAATGTCAAGTTCGATTTCGAAAATCATTTAATTG
GTGGTGCTGCTATCGATGCTACAGGTGTTCCACTTCCAGATGAGGCGCTGGAAGCCTCCAAGAAGGCTGA
TGCCGTTTTGTTAGGTGCTGTGGGTGGTCCTAAATGGGGTACCGGTAGTGTTAGACCTGAACAAGGTTTA
CTAAAAATCCGTAAAGAACTTCAATTGTACGCCAACTTAAGACCATGTAACTTTGCATCCGACTCTCTTT
TAGACTTATCTCCAATCAAGCCACAATTTGCTAAAGGTACTGACTTCGTTGTTGTTAGAGAATTAGTGGG
AGGTATTTACTTTGGTAAGAGAAAGGAAGACGATGGTGATGGTGTCGCTTGGGATAGTGAACAATACACC
GTTCCAGAAGTGCAAAGAATCACAAGAATGGCCGCTTTCATGGCCCTACAACATGAGCCACCATTGCCTA
TTTGGTCCTTGGATAAAGCTAATGTTTTGGCCTCTTCAAGATTATGGAGAAAAACTGTGGAGGAAACCAT
CAAGAACGAATTTCCTACATTGAAAGTTCAACATCAATTGATTGATTCTGCCGCCATGATCCTAGTTAAG
AACCCAACCCACCTAAATGGTATTATAATCACCAGCAACATGTTTGGTGATATCATCTCCGATGAAGCCT
CCGTTATCCCAGGCTCCTTGGGTTTGTTGCCATCTGCGTCCTTGGCCTCTTTGCCAGACAAGAACACCGC
ATTTGGTTTGTACGAACCATGCCACGGTTCCGCTCCAGATTTGCCAAAGAATAAGGTCAACCCTATCGCC
ACTATCTTGTCTGCTGCAATGATGTTGAAATTGTCATTGAACTTGCCTGAAGAAGGTAAAGCCATTGAAG
ATGCAGTTAAAAAGGTTTTGGATGCAGGTATCAGAACTGGTGATTTAGGTGGTTCCAACAGTACCACCGA
AGTCGGTGATGCTGTCGCCGAAGAAGTTAAGAAAATCCTTGCTTAAAAAGATTCTCTTTTTTTGTGATAT
TTGTACATAAACTTTATAAATGAAATTCATAATAGAAACGACACGAAATTACAAAATGGAATATGTTCAT
AGGGTAGACGAAACTATATACGCAATCTACATACATTTATCAAGAAGGAGAAAAAGGAGGATGTAAAGGA
ATACAGGTAAGCAAATTGATACTAATGGCTCAACGTGATAAGGAAAAAGAATTGCACTTTAACATTAATA
TTGACAAGGAGGAGGGCATCACA
Features (pLannotate 1.2.2; 23 found; start..end, strand, type, name):
    103..243     -  CDS            NFS1 (fragment): NFS1_YEAST - Also known as SPL1 From Saccharomyces cerevisiae (strain ATCC 204508 / S288c) (Baker's yeast).
    349..414     -  CDS            hus5 (fragment): UBC9_SCHPO - Also known as ubc9. Experimental evidence at protein level: Swiss-Prot protein existence level 1. Catalyzes the covalent attachment of ubiquitin-like protein SUMO/Smt3 to other proteins. Required for efficient recovery from DNA damage or S-phase arrest and normal mitosis. This may be as part of a checkpoint independent recovery process. From Schizosaccharomyces pombe (strain 972 / ATCC 24843) (Fission yeast).
    575..1354    +  rep_origin     ars1: Schizosaccharomyces pombe autonomously replicating sequence ars1
   1433..1482    -  misc_feature   bom (fragment): basis of mobility region from pBR322
   1584..1619    -  CDS            rop (fragment): Rop protein, which maintains plasmids at low copy number; rop
   1714..1818    +  promoter       AmpR promoter: bla
   1819..2679    +  CDS            AmpR: β-lactamase; bla; confers resistance to ampicillin, carbenicillin, and related antibiotics
   2850..3438    +  rep_origin     ori: high-copy-number ColE1/pMB1/pBR322/pUC origin of replication
   3621..3713    +  CDS            lacI (fragment): lac repressor; lacI; The lac repressor binds to the lac operator to inhibit transcription in E. coli. This inhibition can be relieved by adding lactose or isopropyl-β-D-thiogalactopyranoside (IPTG).
   3726..3747    +  protein_bind   CAP binding site: CAP binding activates transcription in the presence of cAMP. E. coli catabolite activator protein
   3762..3792    +  promoter       lac promoter: promoter for the E. coli lac operon
   3800..3816    +  protein_bind   lac operator: The lac repressor binds to the lac operator to inhibit transcription in E. coli. This inhibition can be relieved by adding lactose or isopropyl-β-D-thiogalactopyranoside (IPTG). lac repressor encoded by lacI
   3859..3892    +  protein_bind   loxP: Cre-mediated recombination occurs in the 8-bp core sequence (GCATACAT). Cre recombinase
   3899..3935    +  promoter       urg1 promoter (fragment): urg1 promoter from Schizosaccharomyces pombe, conferring rapid uracil-induced expression
   4026..4742    +  CDS            yeGFP: yeast-enhanced green fluorescent protein codons optimized for translation in S. cerevisiae and C. albicans
   4857..5014    +  CDS            lacZα (fragment): LacZα fragment of β-galactosidase; lacZ fragment
   5020..5071    -  misc_feature   bom (fragment): basis of mobility region from pBR322
   5082..5098    +  CDS            calmodulin (fragment): calcium-binding protein
   5646..6638    -  CDS            Cre: site-specific recombinase Cre is a site-specific recombinase from bacteriophage P1. Recombination occurs at loxP sequences.
   6688..6726    -  CDS            Cre (fragment): site-specific recombinase Cre is a site-specific recombinase from bacteriophage P1. Recombination occurs at loxP sequences.
   6729..7334    -  promoter       nmt1 promoter (fragment): wild-type nmt1 promoter from Schizosaccharomyces pombe, conferring strong thiamine-repressible expression
   7352..7741    +  promoter       LEU2 promoter: S. cerevisiae LEU2
   7772..8863    +  CDS            LEU2: LEU3_YEAST - Experimental evidence at protein level: Swiss-Prot protein existence level 1. Catalyzes the oxidation of 3-carboxy-2-hydroxy-4- methylpentanoate (3-isopropylmalate) to 3-carboxy-4-methyl-2- oxopentanoate. The product decarboxylates to 4-methyl-2 oxopentanoate. From Saccharomyces cerevisiae (strain ATCC 204508 / S288c) (Baker's yeast).
