[The description below was written by a language model from this plasmid's Addgene catalogue record and pLannotate feature annotations shown in this document.]
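Description:
pAW8ENdeI-cyEGFP-6XDSR is an empty-backbone shuttle plasmid for recombinase-mediated cassette exchange in the fission yeast Schizosaccharomyces pombe. It is built on a pUC-type backbone of about 9.1 kb. In E. coli it replicates at high copy from the ColE1/pUC origin and is selected with ampicillin through the β-lactamase gene. In S. pombe it is maintained episomally by the ars1 autonomously replicating sequence and selected with the S. cerevisiae LEU2 marker, driven by its own promoter. Small annotated fragments such as rop, bom, lacI, lacZα, NFS1 and hus5 appear to be cloning remnants or flanking sequence rather than functional parts.

The exchangeable cassette lies between a wild-type loxP site and a mutant site, loxM3. The automated annotation does not list loxM3 as a feature, but the depositor places it just downstream of the fluorescent protein gene. Because the two sites are heterospecific, Cre is expected to swap the intervening segment directionally into a matching loxP/loxM3 base strain rather than simply excising it. Between the sites are a short fragment of the urg1 promoter region and a yeast-enhanced GFP coding sequence. According to the catalogue entry, six copies of the core DSR motif are also present, although the feature table does not annotate them. A gene of interest is inserted by restriction cloning (the name suggests an NdeI site) so that it carries a C-terminal yEGFP tag. The plasmid also supplies Cre recombinase from the thiamine-repressible nmt1 promoter, so no separate recombinase source is needed.

After exchange, the tagged gene and the DSR elements reside at the uracil-inducible urg1 locus. The associated work concerns optimisation of the urg1 expression system, but the record does not state the specific role of the DSR copies.
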