Addgene plasmid #49865: pAW8ENdeI-cyEGFP-6XDSR
Purpose: (Empty Backbone) for Cre-lox cassette exchange of C-terminal yEGFP tagged gene sequences together with 6 copies of the core DSR motif into the S. pombe urg1 locus
Depositing lab: Tony Carr. Depositing organization: University of Sussex. Publication: Optimisation of the Schizosaccharomyces pombe urg1 Expression System. Watson AT, Daigaku Y, Mohebi S, Etheridge TJ, Chahwan C, Murray JM, Carr AM. PLoS One. 2013 Dec 20;8(12):e83800. doi: 10.1371/journal.pone.0083800. PubMed 24376751.
Backbone
  Vector backbone: pUC
  Vector type: Cre/Lox
  Selectable markers: LEU2
  Tag / fusion protein: yEGFP (C terminal on backbone)
Growth in bacteria
  Bacterial resistance: Ampicillin, 100 μg/mL
  Growth temperature: 37°C
  Growth strain: DH5alpha
  Copy number: High Copy
Gene/Insert
  Cloning method: Restriction Enzyme
Terms and licenses: Academic/Nonprofit Terms; Industry Terms: Not Available to Industry
Depositor comments: This plasmid contains a wild-type loxP site and a mutant loxP site termed loxM3. Addgene's mapping software can not differentiate between the two sites and identifies the loxM3 site as loxP. The locations of the loxP and loxM3 sites are: loxP = 3859-3892 loxM3 = 4821-4854
How to cite: pAW8ENdeI-cyEGFP-6XDSR was a gift from Tony Carr (Addgene plasmid # 49865 ; http://n2t.net/addgene:49865 ; RRID:Addgene_49865)
