>Addgene plasmid #49865 | pAW8ENdeI-cyEGFP-6XDSR | addgene partial sequence | sequence record 76774 | ColEterm 5'-agctgataccgctcgccgcagccgaacg-3'
GCAACGCAATTAATGTGAGTTAGCTCACTCATTAGGCACCCCAGGCTTTACACTTTATGCTTCCGGCTCG
TATGTTGTGTGGAATTGTGAGCGGATAACAATTTCACACAGGAAACAGCTATGACCATGATTACGCCAAG
CTTATAACTTCGTATAGCATACATTATACGAAGTTATTGCTAGCCGTTTTCTTCAATTACTAAATTAGAA
CTAATTCAATCATATGCTGGCATGCGGAGAGCTCGGAGTCGACGAGACTAGTACTGGTTCTACAGGATCA
ACCGGCTCCACGGGGTCGATGGGTAGATCTATGTCTAAAGGTGAAGAATTATTCACTGGTGTTGTCCCAA
TTTTGGTTGAATTAGATGGTGATGTTAATGGTCACAAATTTTCTGTCTCCGGTGAAGGTGAAGGTGATGC
TACTTACGGTAAATTGACCTTAAAATTTATTTGTACTACTGGTAAATTGCCAGTTCCATGGCCAACCTTA
GTCACTACTTTAACTTATGGTGTTCAATGTTTTTCTAGATACCCAGATCACATGAAACAACATGACTTTT
TCAAGTCTGCCATGCCAGAAGGTTATGTTCAAGAAAGAACTATTTTTTTCAAAGATGACGGTAACTACAA
GACCAGAGCTGAAGTCAAGTTTGAAGGTGATACCTTAGTTAATAGAATCGAATTAAAAGGTATTGATTTT
AAAGAAGATGGTAACATTTTAGGTCACAAATTGGAATACAACTATAACTCTCACAATGTTTACATCATGG
CTGACAAACAAA
