>Addgene plasmid #49865 | pAW8ENdeI-cyEGFP-6XDSR | addgene partial sequence | sequence record 77813 | pUC-3 5'-GCCATTCGCCATTCAGGCTGCGCAACTGTT-3'
CGGTGCGGGCCTCTTCGCTATTACGCCAGCTGGCGAAAGGGGGATGTGCTGCAAGGCGATTAAGTTGGGT
AACGCCAGGGTTTTCCCAGTCACGACGTTGTAAAACGACGGCCAGTGAATTCATAACTTCGTATATAATA
CCATATACGAAGTTATCCCGGGGTTTAACATTACGTTTAACCTGCCGTTTAAAGTTCTGTTTAAGAATGG
GTTTAATACGGAGTTTAAAGATCTTTATTTGTACAATTCATCCATACCATGGGTAATACCAGCAGCAGTA
ACAAATTCTAACAAGACCATGTGGTCTCTCTTTTCGTTTGGATCTTTGGATAAGGCAGATTGAGTGGATA
AGTAATGGTTGTCTGGTAACAAGACTGGACCATCACCAATTGGAGTATTTTGTTGATAATGGTCAGCTAA
TTGAACAGAACCATCTTCAATGTTGTGTCTAATTTTGAAGTTAACTTTGATACCATTCTTTTGTTTGTCA
GCCATGATGTAAACATTGTGAGAGTTATAGTTGTATTCCAATTTGTGACCTAAAATGTTACCATCTTCTT
TAAAATCAATACCTTTTAATTCGATTCTATTAACTAAGGTATCACCTTCAAACTTGACTTCAGCTCTGGT
CTTGTAGTTACCGTCATCTTTGAAAAAAATAGTTCTTTCTTGAACATAACCTTCTGGCATGGCAGACTTG
AAAAAGTCATGTTGTTTCATGTGATCTGGGTATCTAGAAAAACATTGAACACCATAAGTTAAAGTAGTGA
CTAAGGTTGGCCATGGAACTGGCAATTTACCAGTAGTACAAATAAATTTTAAGGTCAATTTACCGTAAGT
AGCATCACCTTCACCTTCACCGGAGACAGAAAATTTGTGACCATTAACATCACCATCTAATTCAACCAAA
ATTGGGACAACACCAGTGAATAATTCTTCAC
